>Addgene plasmid #193264 | CABE-T2.9 | addgene full sequence | sequence record 379852 | Addgene NGS Result
AAGCTACAACAAGGCAAGGCTTGACCGACAATTGCATGAAGAATCTGCTTAGGGTTAGGCGTTTTGCGCT
GCTTCGCGATGTACGGGCCAGATATACGCGTTGACATTGATTATTGACTAGTTATTAATAGTAATCAATT
ACGGGGTCATTAGTTCATAGCCCATATATGGAGTTCCGCGTTACATAACTTACGGTAAATGGCCCGCCTG
GCTGACCGCCCAACGACCCCCGCCCATTGACGTCAATAATGACGTATGTTCCCATAGTAACGCCAATAGG
GACTTTCCATTGACGTCAATGGGTGGAGTATTTACGGTAAACTGCCCACTTGGCAGTACATCAAGTGTAT
CATATGCCAAGTACGCCCCCTATTGACGTCAATGACGGTAAATGGCCCGCCTGGCATTATGCCCAGTACA
TGACCTTATGGGACTTTCCTACTTGGCAGTACATCTACGTATTAGTCATCGCTATTACCATGGTGATGCG
GTTTTGGCAGTACATCAATGGGCGTGGATAGCGGTTTGACTCACGGGGATTTCCAAGTCTCCACCCCATT
GACGTCAATGGGAGTTTGTTTTGGCACCAAAATCAACGGGACTTTCCAAAATGTCGTAACAACTCCGCCC
CATTGACGCAAATGGGCGGTAGGCGTGTACGGTGGGAGGTCTATATAAGCAGAGCTGGTTTAGTGAACCG
TCAGATCCGCTAGAGATCCGCGGCCGCTAATACGACTCACTATAGGGAGAGCCGCCACCATGTCCGAAAA
GGAGTTTTCCCATGAGTACTGGATGAGACACGCATTGACTCTCGCAAAGAGGGCTCGAGATGAACGCCAT
GTGCCCGTGGGGGCAGTACTCGTGCTCAACAATCGCGTAATCGGCGAAGGTTGGAATAGGGCAAAGGGAC
TCCACGACCCCACTGCACATGCGGAAATCATGGCCCTTCGACAGGGAGGGCTTGTGATGCAGAATTATCG
ACTTTGGGATGCGACGCTGTACTCGACGTTTGAACCTTGCGTAATGTGCGCGGGAGCTATGATTCACTCC
CGCATTGGACGAGTTGTATTCGGTGTTCGCAACGCCAAGACGGGTGCCGCAGGTTCACTGATGGACGTGC
TGACGCATCCAGGCATGAACCACCGGGTAGAAATCACAGAAGGCATATTGGCGGACGAATGTGCGGCGCT
GTTGTGTCGTTTTTTTCGCATGCCCAGGCGTGTCTTTAACGCCCAGAAAAAAGCACAATCCTCTACTGAC
TCTGGTGGTTCTTCTGGTGGTTCTAGCGGCAGCGAGACTCCCGGGACCTCAGAGTCCGCCACACCCGAAA
GTTCTGGTGGTTCTTCTGGTGGTTCTGACAAGAAGTACAGCATCGGCCTGGCCATCGGCACCAACTCTGT
GGGCTGGGCCGTGATCACCGACGAGTACAAGGTGCCCAGCAAGAAATTCAAGGTGCTGGGCAACACCGAC
CGGCACAGCATCAAGAAGAACCTGATCGGAGCCCTGCTGTTCGACAGCGGCGAAACAGCCGAGGCCACCC
GGCTGAAGAGAACCGCCAGAAGAAGATACACCAGACGGAAGAACCGGATCTGCTATCTGCAAGAGATCTT
CAGCAACGAGATGGCCAAGGTGGACGACAGCTTCTTCCACAGACTGGAAGAGTCCTTCCTGGTGGAAGAG
GATAAGAAGCACGAGCGGCACCCCATCTTCGGCAACATCGTGGACGAGGTGGCCTACCACGAGAAGTACC
CCACCATCTACCACCTGAGAAAGAAACTGGTGGACAGCACCGACAAGGCCGACCTGCGGCTGATCTATCT
GGCCCTGGCCCACATGATCAAGTTCCGGGGCCACTTCCTGATCGAGGGCGACCTGAACCCCGACAACAGC
GACGTGGACAAGCTGTTCATCCAGCTGGTGCAGACCTACAACCAGCTGTTCGAGGAAAACCCCATCAACG
CCAGCGGCGTGGACGCCAAGGCCATCCTGTCTGCCAGACTGAGCAAGAGCAGACGGCTGGAAAATCTGAT
CGCCCAGCTGCCCGGCGAGAAGAAGAATGGCCTGTTCGGAAACCTGATTGCCCTGAGCCTGGGCCTGACC
CCCAACTTCAAGAGCAACTTCGACCTGGCCGAGGATGCCAAACTGCAGCTGAGCAAGGACACCTACGACG
ACGACCTGGACAACCTGCTGGCCCAGATCGGCGACCAGTACGCCGACCTGTTTCTGGCCGCCAAGAACCT
GTCCGACGCCATCCTGCTGAGCGACATCCTGAGAGTGAACACCGAGATCACCAAGGCCCCCCTGAGCGCC
TCTATGATCAAGAGATACGACGAGCACCACCAGGACCTGACCCTGCTGAAAGCTCTCGTGCGGCAGCAGC
TGCCTGAGAAGTACAAAGAGATTTTCTTCGACCAGAGCAAGAACGGCTACGCCGGCTACATTGACGGCGG
AGCCAGCCAGGAAGAGTTCTACAAGTTCATCAAGCCCATCCTGGAAAAGATGGACGGCACCGAGGAACTG
CTCGTGAAGCTGAACAGAGAGGACCTGCTGCGGAAGCAGCGGACCTTCGACAACGGCAGCATCCCCCACC
AGATCCACCTGGGAGAGCTGCACGCCATTCTGCGGCGGCAGGAAGATTTTTACCCATTCCTGAAGGACAA
CCGGGAAAAGATCGAGAAGATCCTGACCTTCCGCATCCCCTACTACGTGGGCCCTCTGGCCAGGGGAAAC
AGCAGATTCGCCTGGATGACCAGAAAGAGCGAGGAAACCATCACCCCCTGGAACTTCGAGGAAGTGGTGG
ACAAGGGCGCTTCCGCCCAGAGCTTCATCGAGCGGATGACCAACTTCGATAAGAACCTGCCCAACGAGAA
GGTGCTGCCCAAGCACAGCCTGCTGTACGAGTACTTCACCGTGTATAACGAGCTGACCAAAGTGAAATAC
GTGACCGAGGGAATGAGAAAGCCCGCCTTCCTGAGCGGCGAGCAGAAAAAGGCCATCGTGGACCTGCTGT
TCAAGACCAACCGGAAAGTGACCGTGAAGCAGCTGAAAGAGGACTACTTCAAGAAAATCGAGTGCTTCGA
CTCCGTGGAAATCTCCGGCGTGGAAGATCGGTTCAACGCCTCCCTGGGCACATACCACGATCTGCTGAAA
ATTATCAAGGACAAGGACTTCCTGGACAATGAGGAAAACGAGGACATTCTGGAAGATATCGTGCTGACCC
TGACACTGTTTGAGGACAGAGAGATGATCGAGGAACGGCTGAAAACCTATGCCCACCTGTTCGACGACAA
AGTGATGAAGCAGCTGAAGCGGCGGAGATACACCGGCTGGGGCAGGCTGAGCCGGAAGCTGATCAACGGC
ATCCGGGACAAGCAGTCCGGCAAGACAATCCTGGATTTCCTGAAGTCCGACGGCTTCGCCAACAGAAACT
TCATGCAGCTGATCCACGACGACAGCCTGACCTTTAAAGAGGACATCCAGAAAGCCCAGGTGTCCGGCCA
GGGCGATAGCCTGCACGAGCACATTGCCAATCTGGCCGGCAGCCCCGCCATTAAGAAGGGCATCCTGCAG
ACAGTGAAGGTGGTGGACGAGCTCGTGAAAGTGATGGGCCGGCACAAGCCCGAGAACATCGTGATCGAAA
TGGCCAGAGAGAACCAGACCACCCAGAAGGGACAGAAGAACAGCCGCGAGAGAATGAAGCGGATCGAAGA
GGGCATCAAAGAGCTGGGCAGCCAGATCCTGAAAGAACACCCCGTGGAAAACACCCAGCTGCAGAACGAG
AAGCTGTACCTGTACTACCTGCAGAATGGGCGGGATATGTACGTGGACCAGGAACTGGACATCAACCGGC
TGTCCGACTACGATGTGGACCATATCGTGCCTCAGAGCTTTCTGAAGGACGACTCCATCGACAACAAGGT
GCTGACCAGAAGCGACAAGAACCGGGGCAAGAGCGACAACGTGCCCTCCGAAGAGGTCGTGAAGAAGATG
AAGAACTACTGGCGGCAGCTGCTGAACGCCAAGCTGATTACCCAGAGAAAGTTCGACAATCTGACCAAGG
CCGAGAGAGGCGGCCTGAGCGAACTGGATAAGGCCGGCTTCATCAAGAGACAGCTGGTGGAAACCCGGCA
GATCACAAAGCACGTGGCACAGATCCTGGACTCCCGGATGAACACTAAGTACGACGAGAATGACAAGCTG
ATCCGGGAAGTGAAAGTGATCACCCTGAAGTCCAAGCTGGTGTCCGATTTCCGGAAGGATTTCCAGTTTT
ACAAAGTGCGCGAGATCAACAACTACCACCACGCCCACGACGCCTACCTGAACGCCGTCGTGGGAACCGC
CCTGATCAAAAAGTACCCTAAGCTGGAAAGCGAGTTCGTGTACGGCGACTACAAGGTGTACGACGTGCGG
AAGATGATCGCCAAGAGCGAGCAGGAAATCGGCAAGGCTACCGCCAAGTACTTCTTCTACAGCAACATCA
TGAACTTTTTCAAGACCGAGATTACCCTGGCCAACGGCGAGATCCGGAAGCGGCCTCTGATCGAGACAAA
CGGCGAAACCGGGGAGATCGTGTGGGATAAGGGCCGGGATTTTGCCACCGTGCGGAAAGTGCTGAGCATG
CCCCAAGTGAATATCGTGAAAAAGACCGAGGTGCAGACAGGCGGCTTCAGCAAAGAGTCTATCCTGCCCA
AGAGGAACAGCGATAAGCTGATCGCCAGAAAGAAGGACTGGGACCCTAAGAAGTACGGCGGCTTCGACAG
CCCCACCGTGGCCTATTCTGTGCTGGTGGTGGCCAAAGTGGAAAAGGGCAAGTCCAAGAAACTGAAGAGT
GTGAAAGAGCTGCTGGGGATCACCATCATGGAAAGAAGCAGCTTCGAGAAGAATCCCATCGACTTTCTGG
AAGCCAAGGGCTACAAAGAAGTGAAAAAGGACCTGATCATCAAGCTGCCTAAGTACTCCCTGTTCGAGCT
GGAAAACGGCCGGAAGAGAATGCTGGCCTCTGCCGGCGAACTGCAGAAGGGAAACGAACTGGCCCTGCCC
TCCAAATATGTGAACTTCCTGTACCTGGCCAGCCACTATGAGAAGCTGAAGGGCTCCCCCGAGGATAATG
AGCAGAAACAGCTGTTTGTGGAACAGCACAAGCACTACCTGGACGAGATCATCGAGCAGATCAGCGAGTT
CTCCAAGAGAGTGATCCTGGCCGACGCTAATCTGGACAAAGTGCTGTCCGCCTACAACAAGCACCGGGAT
AAGCCCATCAGAGAGCAGGCCGAGAATATCATCCACCTGTTTACCCTGACCAATCTGGGAGCCCCTGCCG
CCTTCAAGTACTTTGACACCACCATCGACCGGAAGAGGTACACCAGCACCAAAGAGGTGCTGGACGCCAC
CCTGATCCACCAGAGCATCACCGGCCTGTACGAGACACGGATCGACCTGTCTCAGCTGGGAGGTGACTCT
GGTGGAAGCGGAGGATCTGGCGGCAGCACCAATCTGAGCGACATCATCGAGAAAGAGACAGGCAAGCAGC
TGGTCATCCAAGAGTCCATCCTGATGCTGCCTGAAGAGGTGGAAGAAGTGATCGGCAACAAGCCCGAGTC
CGACATCCTGGTGCACACCGCCTACGATGAGAGCACCGACGAGAACGTGATGCTGCTGACCTCTGACGCC
CCTGAGTACAAGCCTTGGGCTCTCGTGATCCAGGACAGCAACGGCGAGAACAAGATCAAGATGCTGAGCG
GCGGCTCTGGTGGCTCTGGCGGATCTACAAACCTGTCCGATATTATTGAGAAAGAAACCGGGAAACAGCT
CGTGATTCAAGAGTCTATTCTCATGCTCCCGGAAGAAGTCGAGGAAGTCATTGGAAACAAGCCTGAGAGC
GATATTCTGGTCCATACAGCCTACGACGAGTCTACCGATGAGAATGTCATGCTCCTCACCAGCGACGCTC
CCGAGTATAAGCCATGGGCACTTGTCATTCAGGACTCCAATGGGGAAAACAAAATCAAAATGCTCCCAAA
GAAAAAACGCAAGGTGGAGGGAGCTGATAAGCGCACCGCCGATGGTTCCGAGTTCGAAAGCCCCAAGAAG
AAGAGGAAAGTCTAACCGGTCATCATCACCATCACCATTGAGTTTAAACCCGCTGATCAGCCTCGACTGT
GCCTTCTAGTTGCCAGCCATCTGTTGTTTGCCCCTCCCCCGTGCCTTCCTTGACCCTGGAAGGTGCCACT
CCCACTGTCCTTTCCTAATAAAATGAGGAAATTGCATCGCATTGTCTGAGTAGGTGTCATTCTATTCTGG
GGGGTGGGGTGGGGCAGGACAGCAAGGGGGAGGATTGGGAAGACAATAGCAGGCATGCTGGGGATGCGGT
GGGCTCTATGGCTTCTGAGGCGGAAAGAACCAGCTGGGGCTCGATACCGTCGACCTCTAGCTAGAGCTTG
GCGTAATCATGGTCATAGCTGTTTCCTGTGTGAAATTGTTATCCGCTCACAATTCCACACAACATACGAG
CCGGAAGCATAAAGTGTAAAGCCTAGGGTGCCTAATGAGTGAGCTAACTCACATTAATTGCGTTGCGCTC
ACTGCCCGCTTTCCAGTCGGGAAACCTGTCGTGCCAGCTGCATTAATGAATCGGCCAACGCGCGGGGAGA
GGCGGTTTGCGTATTGGGCGCTCTTCCGCTTCCTCGCTCACTGACTCGCTGCGCTCGGTCGTTCGGCTGC
GGCGAGCGGTATCAGCTCACTCAAAGGCGGTAATACGGTTATCCACAGAATCAGGGGATAACGCAGGAAA
GAACATGTGAGCAAAAGGCCAGCAAAAGGCCAGGAACCGTAAAAAGGCCGCGTTGCTGGCGTTTTTCCAT
AGGCTCCGCCCCCCTGACGAGCATCACAAAAATCGACGCTCAAGTCAGAGGTGGCGAAACCCGACAGGAC
TATAAAGATACCAGGCGTTTCCCCCTGGAAGCTCCCTCGTGCGCTCTCCTGTTCCGACCCTGCCGCTTAC
CGGATACCTGTCCGCCTTTCTCCCTTCGGGAAGCGTGGCGCTTTCTCATAGCTCACGCTGTAGGTATCTC
AGTTCGGTGTAGGTCGTTCGCTCCAAGCTGGGCTGTGTGCACGAACCCCCCGTTCAGCCCGACCGCTGCG
CCTTATCCGGTAACTATCGTCTTGAGTCCAACCCGGTAAGACACGACTTATCGCCACTGGCAGCAGCCAC
TGGTAACAGGATTAGCAGAGCGAGGTATGTAGGCGGTGCTACAGAGTTCTTGAAGTGGTGGCCTAACTAC
GGCTACACTAGAAGAACAGTATTTGGTATCTGCGCTCTGCTGAAGCCAGTTACCTTCGGAAAAAGAGTTG
GTAGCTCTTGATCCGGCAAACAAACCACCGCTGGTAGCGGTGGTTTTTTTGTTTGCAAGCAGCAGATTAC
GCGCAGAAAAAAAGGATCTCAAGAAGATCCTTTGATCTTTTCTACGGGGTCTGACGCTCAGTGGAACGAA
AACTCACGTTAAGGGATTTTGGTCATGAGATTATCAAAAAGGATCTTCACCTAGATCCTTTTAAATTAAA
AATGAAGTTTTAAATCAATCTAAAGTATATATGAGTAAACTTGGTCTGACAGTTACCAATGCTTAATCAG
TGAGGCACCTATCTCAGCGATCTGTCTATTTCGTTCATCCATAGTTGCCTGACTCCCCGTCGTGTAGATA
ACTACGATACGGGAGGGCTTACCATCTGGCCCCAGTGCTGCAATGATACCGCGAGACCCACGCTCACCGG
CTCCAGATTTATCAGCAATAAACCAGCCAGCCGGAAGGGCCGAGCGCAGAAGTGGTCCTGCAACTTTATC
CGCCTCCATCCAGTCTATTAATTGTTGCCGGGAAGCTAGAGTAAGTAGTTCGCCAGTTAATAGTTTGCGC
AACGTTGTTGCCATTGCTACAGGCATCGTGGTGTCACGCTCGTCGTTTGGTATGGCTTCATTCAGCTCCG
GTTCCCAACGATCAAGGCGAGTTACATGATCCCCCATGTTGTGCAAAAAAGCGGTTAGCTCCTTCGGTCC
TCCGATCGTTGTCAGAAGTAAGTTGGCCGCAGTGTTATCACTCATGGTTATGGCAGCACTGCATAATTCT
CTTACTGTCATGCCATCCGTAAGATGCTTTTCTGTGACTGGTGAGTACTCAACCAAGTCATTCTGAGAAT
AGTGTATGCGGCGACCGAGTTGCTCTTGCCCGGCGTCAATACGGGATAATACCGCGCCACATAGCAGAAC
TTTAAAAGTGCTCATCATTGGAAAACGTTCTTCGGGGCGAAAACTCTCAAGGATCTTACCGCTGTTGAGA
TCCAGTTCGATGTAACCCACTCGTGCACCCAACTGATCTTCAGCATCTTTTACTTTCACCAGCGTTTCTG
GGTGAGCAAAAACAGGAAGGCAAAATGCCGCAAAAAAGGGAATAAGGGCGACACGGAAATGTTGAATACT
CATACTCTTCCTTTTTCAATATTATTGAAGCATTTATCAGGGTTATTGTCTCATGAGCGGATACATATTT
GAATGTATTTAGAAAAATAAACAAATAGGGGTTCCGCGCACATTTCCCCGAAAAGTGCCACCTGACGTCG
ACGGATCGGGAGATCGATCTCCCGATCCCCTAGGGTCGACTCTCAGTACAATCTGCTCTGATGCCGCATA
GTTAAGCCAGTATCTGCTCCCTGCTTGTGTGTTGGAGGTCGCTGAGTAGTGCGCGAGCAAAATTT
Features (pLannotate 1.2.2; 18 found; start..end, strand, type, name):
    103..482     +  enhancer       CMV enhancer: human cytomegalovirus immediate early enhancer
    483..686     +  promoter       CMV promoter: human cytomegalovirus (CMV) immediate early promoter
    728..746     +  promoter       T7 promoter: promoter for bacteriophage T7 RNA polymerase
    772..1260    +  CDS            TadA*(7.10): DNA adenosine deaminase evolved from the E. coli tRNA adenosine deaminase TadA (Gaudelli et al., 2017)
   1357..2958    +  CDS            dCas9(N): N-terminal portion of catalytically inactive Streptococcus pyogenes dCas9 carrying the D10A mutation (Zetsche et al., 2015)
   2959..5453    +  CDS            Cas9(C) (fragment): C-terminal portion of Streptococcus pyogenes Cas9 (Zetsche et al., 2015)
   5767..6015    +  CDS            UGI: UNGI_BPPB2 - Experimental evidence at protein level: Swiss-Prot protein existence level 1. This protein binds specifically and reversibly to the host uracil-DNA glycosylase, preventing removal of uracil residues from PBS2 DNA by the host uracil-excision repair system. From Bacillus phage PBS2 (Bacteriophage PBS2).
   6157..6381    +  polyA_signal   bGH poly(A) signal: bovine growth hormone polyadenylation signal
   6385..6406    +  promoter       SV40 promoter (fragment): SV40 enhancer and early promoter
   6411..6427    +  misc_feature   MCS (fragment): pBluescript multiple cloning site
   6476..6492    -  protein_bind   lac operator: The lac repressor binds to the lac operator to inhibit transcription in E. coli. This inhibition can be relieved by adding lactose or isopropyl-β-D-thiogalactopyranoside (IPTG). lac repressor encoded by lacI
   6500..6530    -  promoter       lac promoter: promoter for the E. coli lac operon
   6545..6566    -  protein_bind   CAP binding site: CAP binding activates transcription in the presence of cAMP. E. coli catabolite activator protein
   6579..6671    -  CDS            lacI (fragment): lac repressor; lacI; The lac repressor binds to the lac operator to inhibit transcription in E. coli. This inhibition can be relieved by adding lactose or isopropyl-β-D-thiogalactopyranoside (IPTG).
   6854..7442    -  rep_origin     ori: high-copy-number ColE1/pMB1/pBR322/pUC origin of replication
   7613..8473    -  CDS            AmpR: β-lactamase; bla; confers resistance to ampicillin, carbenicillin, and related antibiotics
   8474..8578    -  promoter       AmpR promoter: bla
   8649..8693    -  misc_feature   bom (fragment): basis of mobility region from pBR322
