[The description below was written by a language model from this plasmid's Addgene catalogue record and pLannotate feature annotations shown in this document.]
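Description:
CABE-T2.9 is a mammalian expression plasmid of about 8.7 kb, built on a CMV/pBR322-type backbone, that encodes a TadA-derived base editor for transient expression in mammalian cells. It is propagated in E. coli as a high-copy plasmid through a ColE1/pMB1-family origin and selected with ampicillin via the β-lactamase gene and its native promoter. The backbone also carries remnants of earlier cloning vectors: a lac promoter/operator and CAP site, a short lacI fragment, a fragment of the pBR322 bom region, and small SV40 promoter and polylinker fragments. None of these appears to play a role in the payload. No mammalian selection marker is annotated.

The payload is a single open reading frame driven by the human CMV immediate-early enhancer and promoter and terminated by the bovine growth hormone polyadenylation signal. A T7 promoter lies just upstream of the coding region and could support in vitro transcription. The fusion begins with an engineered TadA deaminase domain, which the annotation software matched to TadA*(7.10). The catalogue entry notes additional TadA mutations, and the associated publication concerns cytosine base editors generated from TadA variants. This domain is followed by Streptococcus pyogenes Cas9 carrying D10A. The record lists only this Cas9 mutation, consistent with a nickase, although the software labels the N-terminal portion as dCas9. A uracil glycosylase inhibitor (UGI) from phage PBS2 is annotated downstream, where it would protect deaminated cytosines from uracil excision repair. Unannotated gaps flank the UGI, and their content, such as linkers or localisation signals, is not stated. No guide RNA cassette is annotated, so a guide would need to be supplied separately for programmable base editing.
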