Addgene plasmid #193264: CABE-T2.9
Purpose: Expression of CABE-T2.9 base editor in mammalian cells, CMV promoter
Depositing lab: Nicole Gaudelli. Depositing organization: Beam Therapeutics. Publication: Improved cytosine base editors generated from TadA variants. Lam DK, Feliciano PR, Arif A, Bohnuud T, Fernandez TP, Gehrke JM, Grayson P, Lee KD, Ortega MA, Sawyer C, Schwaegerle ND, Peraro L, Young L, Lee SJ, Ciaramella G, Gaudelli NM. Nat Biotechnol. 2023 Jan 9. doi: 10.1038/s41587-022-01611-9. PubMed 36624149.
Backbone
  Vector backbone: CMV/pBR322
  Vector type: Mammalian Expression
Growth in bacteria
  Bacterial resistance: Ampicillin, 100 μg/mL
  Growth temperature: 37°C
  Growth strain: DH5alpha
  Copy number: High Copy
Gene/Insert
  Gene/Insert name: CABE-T2.9
  Species: Other
  Mutation: D10A (Cas9), TadA mutations within
  Promoter: CMV
  Cloning method: Ligation Independent Cloning
Terms and licenses: Academic/Nonprofit Terms; Industry Terms: Not Available to Industry
How to cite: CABE-T2.9 was a gift from Nicole Gaudelli (Addgene plasmid # 193264 ; http://n2t.net/addgene:193264 ; RRID:Addgene_193264)
